>Addgene plasmid #137047 | pGL2206 | depositor full sequence | sequence record 264754 | pGL2206 sequence 3733 bps
CTTTCCTGCGTTATCCCCTGATTCTGTGGATAACCGTATTACCGCCTTTGAGTGAGCTGATACCGCTCGC
CGCAGCCGAACGACCGAGCGCAGCGAGTCAGTGAGCGAGGAAGCGGAAGAGCGCCCAATACGCAAACCGC
CTCTCCCCGCGCGTTGGCCGATTCATTAATGCAGCTGGCACGACAGGTTTCCCGACTGGAAAGCGGGCAG
TGAGCGCAACGCAATTAATACGCGTACCGCTAGCCAGGAAGAGTTTGTAGAAACGCAAAAAGGCCATCCG
TCAGGATGGCCTTCTGCTTAGTTTGATGCCTGGCAGTTTATGGCGGGCGTCCTGCCCGCCACCCTCCGGG
CCGTTGCTTCACAACGTTCAAATCCGCTCCCGGCGGATTTGTCCTACTCAGGAGAGCGTTCACCGACAAA
CAACAGATAAAACGAAAGGCCCAGTCTTCCGACTGAGCCTTTCGTTTTATTTGATGCCTGGCAGTTCCCT
ACTCTCGCGTTAACGCTAGCATGGATGTTTTCCCAGTCACGACGTTGTAAAACGACGGCCAGTCTTAAGC
TCGGGCCCCAAATAATGATTTTATTTTGACTGATAGTGACCTGTTCGTTGCAACAAATTGATGAGCAATG
CTTTTTTATAATGCCAACTTTGTACAAAAAAGCAGGCTGTACACACGTACACACACACACACACACACAC
ACACACACACACACACACGTACACACGTACACACACGTGCGCATGCTTGACGCATACGCGACGAATTCGA
AAGCTCACCTCATTCCTCCCTCCTCACACCATCATCGGCATCCATAGAGACACGTGCGCGTAGAACGATA
CAGCTCACGCGCACAGAGAGGCGTGTTCTGGTCGTGCGCATCATCGGCACAGCACTGGCGGACGAAACTC
GCACACAGGCACGCCGCCTCCTTTCACCCGTCATAGATAGTTGAATTAGACGCCCTCCTCCTCCCTCATC
ATCGCCGTCGTCATCCGGGTCCGAGCACTAGTGATGAAGATTTCGGTGATCCCTGAGCAGGTGGCGGAAA
CATTGGATGCTGAGAACCATTTCATTGTTCGTGAAGTGTTCGATGTGCACCTATCCGACCAAGGCTTTGA
ACTATCTACCAGAAGTGTGAGCCCCTACCGGAAGGATTACATCTCGGATGATGACTCTGATGAAGACTCT
GCTTGCTATGGCGCATTCATCGACCAAGAGCTTGTCGGGAAGATTGAACTCAACTCAACATGGAACGATC
TAGCCTCTATCGAACACATTGTTGTGTCGCACACGCACCGAGGCAAAGGAGTCGCGCACAGTCTCATCGA
ATTTGCGAAAAAGTGGGCACTAAGCAGACAGCTCCTTGGCATACGATTAGAGACACAAACGAACAATGTA
CCTGCCTGCAATTTGTACGCAAAATGTGGCTTTACTCTCGGCGGCATTGACCTGTTCACGTATAAAACTA
GACCTCAAGTCTCGAACGAAACAGCGATGTACTGGTACTGGTTCTCGGGAGCACAGGATGACGCCTAAGG
ATCCTCTAGTAGTGATCCCGCCCGCACCCGCGCGCGCTCAGGCCGCGAGTCGTCGTGCTCTTTCCATTTT
TTTTTTGTGTGTGGTGGTGATTTGAGCTGCTCTCCGTTGTGTGCTGGGGACCCTCCTTCCCTCGATCTCC
TCGTGCGGGGTCTCCGACGCCGCAGACGCGGTGCGTGCGAGCGTGCACGTGGCTGTCGCCGTGGCTGTAG
TTGCGAGCGGAGAGAGAGAGAGAGGGAGGGAGGGAGGGCAGAGGGCAGAGGACATGCGGGTGGGAACGTG
CACCGGCCTCGTCTCACGCAGCTGGAGCCCACGAATGACCCAGCTTTCTTGTACAAAGTTGGCATTATAA
GAAAGCATTGCTTATCAATTTGTTGCAACGAACAGGTCACTATCAGTCAAAATAAAATCATTATTTGCCA
TCCAGCTGATATCCCCTATAGTGAGTCGTATTACATGGTCATAGCTGTTTCCTGGCAGCTCTGGCCCGTG
TCTCAAAATCTCTGATGTTACATTGCACAAGATAAAAATATATCATCATGAACAATAAAACTGTCTGCTT
ACATAAACAGTAATACAAGGGGTGTTATGAGCCATATTCAACGGGAAACGTCGAGGCCGCGATTAAATTC
CAACATGGATGCTGATTTATATGGGTATAAATGGGCTCGCGATAATGTCGGGCAATCAGGTGCGACAATC
TATCGCTTGTATGGGAAGCCCGATGCGCCAGAGTTGTTTCTGAAACATGGCAAAGGTAGCGTTGCCAATG
ATGTTACAGATGAGATGGTCAGACTAAACTGGCTGACGGAATTTATGCCTCTTCCGACCATCAAGCATTT
TATCCGTACTCCTGATGATGCATGGTTACTCACCACTGCGATCCCCGGAAAAACAGCATTCCAGGTATTA
GAAGAATATCCTGATTCAGGTGAAAATATTGTTGATGCGCTGGCAGTGTTCCTGCGCCGGTTGCATTCGA
TTCCTGTTTGTAATTGTCCTTTTAACAGCGATCGCGTATTTCGTCTCGCTCAGGCGCAATCACGAATGAA
TAACGGTTTGGTTGATGCGAGTGATTTTGATGACGAGCGTAATGGCTGGCCTGTTGAACAAGTCTGGAAA
GAAATGCATAAACTTTTGCCATTCTCACCGGATTCAGTCGTCACTCATGGTGATTTCTCACTTGATAACC
TTATTTTTGACGAGGGGAAATTAATAGGTTGTATTGATGTTGGACGAGTCGGAATCGCAGACCGATACCA
GGATCTTGCCATCCTATGGAACTGCCTCGGTGAGTTTTCTCCTTCATTACAGAAACGGCTTTTTCAAAAA
TATGGTATTGATAATCCTGATATGAATAAATTGCAGTTTCATTTGATGCTCGATGAGTTTTTCTAATCAG
AATTGGTTAATTGGTTGTAACACTGGCAGAGCATTACGCTGACTTGACGGGACGGCGCAAGCTCATGACC
AAAATCCCTTAACGTGAGTTACGCGTCGTTCCACTGAGCGTCAGACCCCGTAGAAAAGATCAAAGGATCT
TCTTGAGATCCTTTTTTTCTGCGCGTAATCTGCTGCTTGCAAACAAAAAAACCACCGCTACCAGCGGTGG
TTTGTTTGCCGGATCAAGAGCTACCAACTCTTTTTCCGAAGGTAACTGGCTTCAGCAGAGCGCAGATACC
AAATACTGTTCTTCTAGTGTAGCCGTAGTTAGGCCACCACTTCAAGAACTCTGTAGCACCGCCTACATAC
CTCGCTCTGCTAATCCTGTTACCAGTGGCTGCTGCCAGTGGCGATAAGTCGTGTCTTACCGGGTTGGACT
CAAGACGATAGTTACCGGATAAGGCGCAGCGGTCGGGCTGAACGGGGGGTTCGTGCACACAGCCCAGCTT
GGAGCGAACGACCTACACCGAACTGAGATACCTACAGCGTGAGCTATGAGAAAGCGCCACGCTTCCCGAA
GGGAGAAAGGCGGACAGGTATCCGGTAAGCGGCAGGGTCGGAACAGGAGAGCGCACGAGGGAGCTTCCAG
GGGGAAACGCCTGGTATCTTTATAGTCCTGTCGGGTTTCGCCACCTCTGACTTGAGCGTCGATTTTTGTG
ATGCTCGTCAGGGGGGCGGAGCCTATGGAAAAACGCCAGCAACGCGGCCTTTTTACGGTTCCTGGCCTTT
TGCTGGCCTTTTGCTCACATGTT
Features (pLannotate 1.2.2; 10 found; start..end, strand, type, name):
    121..213     +  CDS            lacI (fragment): lac repressor; lacI; The lac repressor binds to the lac operator to inhibit transcription in E. coli. This inhibition can be relieved by adding lactose or isopropyl-β-D-thiogalactopyranoside (IPTG).
    268..295     -  terminator     rrnB T2 terminator: transcription terminator T2 from the E. coli rrnB gene
    427..470     +  terminator     rrnB T1 terminator: Escherichia coli rrnB; transcription terminator T1 from the E. coli rrnB gene
    517..553     -  CDS            lacZα (fragment): LacZα fragment of β-galactosidase; lacZ fragment
    569..668     +  protein_bind   attL1: mutant version of attL; recombination site for the Gateway® LR reaction LR Clonase™
   1014..1535    +  CDS            sat-1: STA_ECOLX - Protein inferred from homology: Swiss-Prot protein existence level 3. Involved in resistance to streptothricin, a broad-spectrum antibiotic produced by streptomycetes (PubMed:1850404). Detoxifies streptothricin via acetylation of the beta amino group of the first beta-lysyl moiety of streptothricin (By similarity). From Escherichia coli.
   1858..1957    -  protein_bind   attL2: mutant version of attL; recombination site for the Gateway® LR reaction LR Clonase™
   1975..1993    -  promoter       T7 promoter: promoter for bacteriophage T7 RNA polymerase
   2127..2936    +  CDS            KanR: aminoglycoside phosphotransferase; aph(3')-Ia; confers resistance to kanamycin in bacteria or G418 (Geneticin®) in eukaryotes
   3083..3671    +  rep_origin     ori: high-copy-number ColE1/pMB1/pBR322/pUC origin of replication
