>Addgene plasmid #137047 | pGL2206 | addgene full sequence | sequence record 274635 | Addgene NGS Result
CATGTTCTTTCCTGCGTTATCCCCTGATTCTGTGGATAACCGTATTACCGCCTTTGAGTGAGCTGATACC
GCTCGCCGCAGCCGAACGACCGAGCGCAGCGAGTCAGTGAGCGAGGAAGCGGAAGAGCGCCCAATACGCA
AACCGCCTCTCCCCGCGCGTTGGCCGATTCATTAATGCAGCTGGCACGACAGGTTTCCCGACTGGAAAGC
GGGCAGTGAGCGCAACGCAATTAATACGCGTACCGCTAGCCAGGAAGAGTTTGTAGAAACGCAAAAAGGC
CATCCGTCAGGATGGCCTTCTGCTTAGTTTGATGCCTGGCAGTTTATGGCGGGCGTCCTGCCCGCCACCC
TCCGGGCCGTTGCTTCACAACGTTCAAATCCGCTCCCGGCGGATTTGTCCTACTCAGGAGAGCGTTCACC
GACAAACAACAGATAAAACGAAAGGCCCAGTCTTCCGACTGAGCCTTTCGTTTTATTTGATGCCTGGCAG
TTCCCTACTCTCGCGTTAACGCTAGCATGGATGTTTTCCCAGTCACGACGTTGTAAAACGACGGCCAGTC
TTAAGCTCGGGCCCCAAATAATGATTTTATTTTGACTGATAGTGACCTGTTCGTTGCAACAAATTGATGA
GCAATGCTTTTTTATAATGCCAACTTTGTACAAAAAAGCAGGCTGTACACACGTACACACACACACACAC
ACACACACACACACACACACACACGTACACACGTACACACACGTGCGCATGCTTGACGCATACGCGACGA
ATTCGAAAGCTCACCTCATTCCTCCCTCCTCACACCATCATCGGCATCCATAGAGACACGTGCGCGTAGA
ACGATACAGCTCACGCGCACAGAGAGGCGTGTTCTGGTCGTGCGCATCATCGGCACAGCACTGGCGGACG
AAACTCGCACACAGGCACGCCGCCTCCTTTCACCCGTCATAGATAGTTGAATTAGACGCCCTCCTCCTCC
CTCATCATCGCCGTCGTCATCCGGGTCCGAGCACTAGTGATGAAGATTTCGGTGATCCCTGAGCAGGTGG
CGGAAACATTGGATGCTGAGAACCATTTCATTGTTCGTGAAGTGTTCGATGTGCACCTATCCGACCAAGG
CTTTGAACTATCTACCAGAAGTGTGAGCCCCTACCGGAAGGATTACATCTCGGATGATGACTCTGATGAA
GACTCTGCTTGCTATGGCGCATTCATCGACCAAGAGCTTGTCGGGAAGATTGAACTCAACTCAACATGGA
ACGATCTAGCCTCTATCGAACACATTGTTGTGTCGCACACGCACCGAGGCAAAGGAGTCGCGCACAGTCT
CATCGAATTTGCGAAAAAGTGGGCACTAAGCAGACAGCTCCTTGGCATACGATTAGAGACACAAACGAAC
AATGTACCTGCCTGCAATTTGTACGCAAAATGTGGCTTTACTCTCGGCGGCATTGACCTGTTCACGTATA
AAACTAGACCTCAAGTCTCGAACGAAACAGCGATGTACTGGTACTGGTTCTCGGGAGCACAGGATGACGC
CTAAGGATCCTCTAGTAGTGATCCCGCCCGCACCCGCGCGCGCTCAGGCCGCGTGTCGTCGTGCTCTTTC
CATTTTTTTTTTGTGTGTGGTGGTGATTTGAGCTGCTCTCCGTTGTGTGCTGGGGACCCTCCTTCCCTCG
ATCTCCTCGTGCGGGGTCTCCGACGCCGCAGACGCGGTGCGTGCGAGCGTGCACGTGGCTGTCGCCGTGG
CTGTAGTTGCGAGCGGAGAGAGAGAGAGAGGGAGGGAGGGAGGGCAGAGGGCAGAGGACATGCGGGTGGG
AACGTGCACCGGCCTCGTCTCACGCAGCTGGAGCCCACGAATGACCCAGCTTTCTTGTACAAAGTTGGCA
TTATAAGAAAGCATTGCTTATCAATTTGTTGCAACGAACAGGTCACTATCAGTCAAAATAAAATCATTAT
TTGCCATCCAGCTGATATCCCCTATAGTGAGTCGTATTACATGGTCATAGCTGTTTCCTGGCAGCTCTGG
CCCGTGTCTCAAAATCTCTGATGTTACATTGCACAAGATAAAAATATATCATCATGAACAATAAAACTGT
CTGCTTACATAAACAGTAATACAAGGGGTGTTATGAGCCATATTCAACGGGAAACGTCGAGGCCGCGATT
AAATTCCAACATGGATGCTGATTTATATGGGTATAAATGGGCTCGCGATAATGTCGGGCAATCAGGTGCG
ACAATCTATCGCTTGTATGGGAAGCCCGATGCGCCAGAGTTGTTTCTGAAACATGGCAAAGGTAGCGTTG
CCAATGATGTTACAGATGAGATGGTCAGACTAAACTGGCTGACGGAATTTATGCCTCTTCCGACCATCAA
GCATTTTATCCGTACTCCTGATGATGCATGGTTACTCACCACTGCGATCCCCGGAAAAACAGCATTCCAG
GTATTAGAAGAATATCCTGATTCAGGTGAAAATATTGTTGATGCGCTGGCAGTGTTCCTGCGCCGGTTGC
ATTCGATTCCTGTTTGTAATTGTCCTTTTAACAGCGATCGCGTATTTCGTCTCGCTCAGGCGCAATCACG
AATGAATAACGGTTTGGTTGATGCGAGTGATTTTGATGACGAGCGTAATGGCTGGCCTGTTGAACAAGTC
TGGAAAGAAATGCATAAACTTTTGCCATTCTCACCGGATTCAGTCGTCACTCATGGTGATTTCTCACTTG
ATAACCTTATTTTTGACGAGGGGAAATTAATAGGTTGTATTGATGTTGGACGAGTCGGAATCGCAGACCG
ATACCAGGATCTTGCCATCCTATGGAACTGCCTCGGTGAGTTTTCTCCTTCATTACAGAAACGGCTTTTT
CAAAAATATGGTATTGATAATCCTGATATGAATAAATTGCAGTTTCATTTGATGCTCGATGAGTTTTTCT
AATCAGAATTGGTTAATTGGTTGTAACACTGGCAGAGCATTACGCTGACTTGACGGGACGGCGCAAGCTC
ATGACCAAAATCCCTTAACGTGAGTTACGCGTCGTTCCACTGAGCGTCAGACCCCGTAGAAAAGATCAAA
GGATCTTCTTGAGATCCTTTTTTTCTGCGCGTAATCTGCTGCTTGCAAACAAAAAAACCACCGCTACCAG
CGGTGGTTTGTTTGCCGGATCAAGAGCTACCAACTCTTTTTCCGAAGGTAACTGGCTTCAGCAGAGCGCA
GATACCAAATACTGTTCTTCTAGTGTAGCCGTAGTTAGGCCACCACTTCAAGAACTCTGTAGCACCGCCT
ACATACCTCGCTCTGCTAATCCTGTTACCAGTGGCTGCTGCCAGTGGCGATAAGTCGTGTCTTACCGGGT
TGGACTCAAGACGATAGTTACCGGATAAGGCGCAGCGGTCGGGCTGAACGGGGGGTTCGTGCACACAGCC
CAGCTTGGAGCGAACGACCTACACCGAACTGAGATACCTACAGCGTGAGCTATGAGAAAGCGCCACGCTT
CCCGAAGGGAGAAAGGCGGACAGGTATCCGGTAAGCGGCAGGGTCGGAACAGGAGAGCGCACGAGGGAGC
TTCCAGGGGGAAACGCCTGGTATCTTTATAGTCCTGTCGGGTTTCGCCACCTCTGACTTGAGCGTCGATT
TTTGTGATGCTCGTCAGGGGGGCGGAGCCTATGGAAAAACGCCAGCAACGCGGCCTTTTTACGGTTCCTG
GCCTTTTGCTGGCCTTTTGCTCA
Features (pLannotate 1.2.2; 11 found; start..end, strand, type, name):
      1..125     +  rep_origin     RSF ori (fragment): Plasmids containing the RSF 1030 origin of replication can be propagated in E. coli cells that contain additional plasmids with compatible origins.
    127..219     +  CDS            lacI (fragment): lac repressor; lacI; The lac repressor binds to the lac operator to inhibit transcription in E. coli. This inhibition can be relieved by adding lactose or isopropyl-β-D-thiogalactopyranoside (IPTG).
    274..301     -  terminator     rrnB T2 terminator: transcription terminator T2 from the E. coli rrnB gene
    433..476     +  terminator     rrnB T1 terminator: Escherichia coli rrnB; transcription terminator T1 from the E. coli rrnB gene
    523..559     -  CDS            lacZα (fragment): LacZα fragment of β-galactosidase; lacZ fragment
    575..674     +  protein_bind   attL1: mutant version of attL; recombination site for the Gateway® LR reaction LR Clonase™
   1020..1541    +  CDS            sat-1: STA_ECOLX - Protein inferred from homology: Swiss-Prot protein existence level 3. Involved in resistance to streptothricin, a broad-spectrum antibiotic produced by streptomycetes (PubMed:1850404). Detoxifies streptothricin via acetylation of the beta amino group of the first beta-lysyl moiety of streptothricin (By similarity). From Escherichia coli.
   1864..1963    -  protein_bind   attL2: mutant version of attL; recombination site for the Gateway® LR reaction LR Clonase™
   1981..1999    -  promoter       T7 promoter: promoter for bacteriophage T7 RNA polymerase
   2133..2942    +  CDS            KanR: aminoglycoside phosphotransferase; aph(3')-Ia; confers resistance to kanamycin in bacteria or G418 (Geneticin®) in eukaryotes
   3089..3677    +  rep_origin     ori: high-copy-number ColE1/pMB1/pBR322/pUC origin of replication
