[The description below was written by a language model from this plasmid's Addgene catalogue record and pLannotate feature annotations shown in this document.]
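Description:
pGL2206 is a Gateway entry clone built on the pDONR221 backbone and catalogued as a Leishmania expression gateway vector whose stated purpose is to supply a drug-resistance module. It is a small plasmid of 3,733 nt that replicates in E. coli from a high-copy ColE1/pUC-type origin and is selected with kanamycin through the aph(3')-Ia KanR gene. The remaining backbone annotations are typical pDONR remnants: rrnB T1 and T2 transcription terminators upstream of the cloning site, which insulate the insert from read-through transcription, a T7 promoter just outside attL2, and short lacI, lacZα and RSF-origin fragments that are most likely incidental sequence matches rather than functional parts.

The payload lies between attL1 and attL2, the recombination sites produced when a fragment is captured into a pDONR vector and the substrates for a subsequent LR Clonase reaction. Within this interval is the sat-1 coding sequence for streptothricin acetyltransferase, which detoxifies streptothricin-class antibiotics by acetylation and serves as the SAT selectable marker for the parasite. Several hundred unannotated bases flank the coding sequence on each side inside the att sites. The record does not say what these are, and no promoter or processing signal for Leishmania expression is annotated.

The associated publication concerns DiCre-based inducible disruption of Leishmania genes, so the plasmid is presumably a modular resistance cassette to be recombined by Gateway assembly into targeting or expression constructs for that system, although the record does not name the destination vectors. The depositor sequence and the repository's sequencing result are the same length and carry the same features, offset by only a few bases.
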