Addgene plasmid #137047: pGL2206
Purpose: Drug Resistance pDONR221SAT
Depositing lab: Jeremy Mottram. Depositing organization: University of York. Publication: DiCre-Based Inducible Disruption of Leishmania Genes. Duncan SM, Myburgh E, Alves-Ferreira EV, Mottram JC. Methods Mol Biol. 2019;1971:211-224. doi: 10.1007/978-1-4939-9210-2_10. PubMed 30980305.
Backbone
  Vector backbone: pDONR221
  Vector type: Leishmania expression gateway vector
  Selectable markers: SAT
Growth in bacteria
  Bacterial resistance: Kanamycin, 50 μg/mL
  Growth temperature: 37°C
  Growth strain: NEB Stable
  Copy number: High Copy
Gene/Insert
  Gene/Insert name: Streptothricin acetyltransferase
Terms and licenses: Academic/Nonprofit Terms; Industry Terms: Not Available to Industry
How to cite: pGL2206 was a gift from Jeremy Mottram (Addgene plasmid # 137047 ; http://n2t.net/addgene:137047 ; RRID:Addgene_137047)
